Addgene plasmid #48974: pUltra-Smurf
Purpose: (Empty Backbone) 3rd generation Lentiviral vector with bi-cistronic expression of the blue fluorescent protein AmCyan and the gene of interest.
Depositing lab: Malcolm Moore. Depositing organization: Memorial Sloan-Kettering Cancer Center.
Backbone
  Vector backbone: pUltra
  Backbone manufacturer: Malcolm Moore lab
  Modifications to backbone: eGFP was replaced with the blue fluorescent protein AmCyan from Anemonia majano.
  Vector type: Mammalian Expression, Lentiviral
  Tag / fusion protein: AmCyan (N terminal on backbone)
Growth in bacteria
  Bacterial resistance: Ampicillin, 100 μg/mL
  Growth temperature: 37°C
  Growth strain: Stbl3
  Copy number: Unknown
Gene/Insert
  Cloning method: Restriction Enzyme
  Sequencing primers: 5′ hUBCpro-F; 3′ WPRE-Rev
Terms and licenses: Academic/Nonprofit Terms; Industry Terms: Not Available to Industry
Depositor comments: AmCyan1 excitation and emission maxima are 458 and 489 nm, respectively
How to cite: pUltra-Smurf was a gift from Malcolm Moore (Addgene plasmid # 48974 ; http://n2t.net/addgene:48974 ; RRID:Addgene_48974)
