[The description below was written by a language model from this plasmid's Addgene catalogue record, the feature table of its GenBank file and pLannotate feature annotations shown in this document.]
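Description:
pUltra-Smurf is an empty third-generation, self-inactivating HIV-1 lentiviral backbone of about 8.4 kb for mammalian expression. It derives from pUltra by replacing eGFP with AmCyan1, the mammalian codon-optimized cyan/blue fluorescent protein from Anemonia majano (excitation and emission maxima of 458 and 489 nm according to the depositor). In bacteria it is maintained through a high-copy ColE1/pUC origin and selected with ampicillin via the bla gene. An f1 origin, an SV40 origin and residual lac, T7 and T3 promoter elements are carried over from the cloning backbone.

The viral genome is transcribed from an RSV enhancer/promoter fused to a truncated 5' LTR, which makes packaging Tat-independent. It contains the Psi packaging signal, the RRE for Rev-dependent export, the cPPT/CTS, a WPRE to boost transcript stability and expression, and a U3-deleted 3' LTR followed by an SV40 polyadenylation signal. Short gag, env/rev and nef fragments flagged by annotation are remnants of the HIV-1 sequence, not functional genes.

The internal cassette uses the human ubiquitin C promoter to drive AmCyan1, followed by P2A and T2A ribosome-skipping peptides. A gene of interest is inserted by restriction cloning downstream of the reporter in the same reading frame, so that one transcript yields AmCyan and the gene product as separate polypeptides. The exact cloning sites are not listed in the record. Two lox5171 sites in the same orientation flank the UbC–AmCyan–2A region, which in principle would allow Cre-mediated excision, although the record does not state an intended use for them. The vector is typically used to make lentiviral particles for stable transduction, with cyan fluorescence marking or allowing sorting of transduced cells.
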