LOCUS       Exported 8368 bp ds-DNA circular SYN 12-MAY-2021
DEFINITION  3rd generation Lentiviral vector with bi-cistronic expression of the
            blue fluorescent protein AmCyan and the gene of interest..
ACCESSION   .
VERSION     .
KEYWORDS    pUltra-Smurf
SOURCE      synthetic DNA construct
  ORGANISM  synthetic DNA construct
REFERENCE   1 (bases 1 to 8368)
  TITLE     pUltra series
  JOURNAL   Unpublished
REFERENCE   2 (bases 1 to 8368)
  AUTHORS   .
  TITLE     Direct Submission
  JOURNAL   Exported May 12, 2021 from SnapGene Server 1.1.58
            http://www.snapgene.com
FEATURES             Location/Qualifiers
     source          1..8368
                     /organism="synthetic DNA construct"
                     /mol_type="other DNA"
     promoter        8..234
                     /label=RSV promoter
                     /note="Rous sarcoma virus enhancer/promoter"
     LTR             235..415
                     /label=5' LTR (truncated)
                     /note="truncated 5' long terminal repeat (LTR) from HIV-1"
     misc_feature    462..587
                     /label=HIV-1 Psi
                     /note="packaging signal of human immunodeficiency virus
                     type 1"
     misc_feature    1080..1313
                     /label=RRE
                     /note="The Rev response element (RRE) of HIV-1 allows for
                     Rev-dependent mRNA export from the nucleus to the
                     cytoplasm."
     CDS             1498..1542
                     /codon_start=1
                     /product="antigenic peptide corresponding to amino acids
                     655 to 669 of the HIV envelope protein gp41 (Lutje Hulsik
                     et al., 2013)"
                     /label=gp41 peptide
                     /note="recognized by the 2H10 single-chain llama nanobody"
                     /translation="KNEQELLELDKWASL"
     misc_feature    1840..1957
                     /label=cPPT/CTS
                     /note="central polypurine tract and central termination
                     sequence of HIV-1"
     protein_bind    complement(2004..2037)
                     /label=lox5171
                     /bound_moiety="Cre recombinase"
                     /note="Cre-mediated recombination occurs in the 8-bp core
                     sequence (GTACACAT). lox5171 sites are compatible with each
                     other, but incompatible with loxP or loxN sites (Lee and
                     Saito, 1988)."
     promoter        2069..3280
                     /label=UbC promoter
                     /note="human ubiquitin C promoter"
     primer_bind     3117..3136
                     /label=hUBCpro-F
                     /note="Human Ubiquitin C (UbC) promoter, forward primer"
     CDS             3312..3998
                     /codon_start=1
                     /product="Anemonia majano cyan fluorescent protein"
                     /label=AmCyan1
                     /note="mammalian codon-optimized"
                     /translation="MALSNKFIGDDMKMTYHMDGCVNGHYFTVKGEGSGKPYEGTQTST
                     FKVTMANGGPLAFSFDILSTVFMYGNRCFTAYPTSMPDYFKQAFPDGMSYERTFTYEDG
                     GVATASWEISLKGNCFEHKSTFHGVNFPADGPVMAKKTTGWDPSFEKMTVCDGILKGDV
                     TAFLMLQGGGNYRCQFHTSYKTKKPVTMPPNHVVEHRIARTDLDKGGNSVQLTEHAVAH
                     ITSVVPF"
     CDS             4017..4073
                     /codon_start=1
                     /product="2A peptide from porcine teschovirus-1
                     polyprotein"
                     /label=P2A
                     /note="Eukaryotic ribosomes fail to insert a peptide bond
                     between the Gly and Pro residues, yielding separate
                     polypeptides."
                     /translation="ATNFSLLKQAGDVEENPGP"
     CDS             4095..4148
                     /codon_start=1
                     /product="2A peptide from Thosea asigna virus capsid
                     protein"
                     /label=T2A
                     /note="Eukaryotic ribosomes fail to insert a peptide bond
                     between the Gly and Pro residues, yielding separate
                     polypeptides."
                     /translation="EGRGSLLTCGDVEENPGP"
     protein_bind    complement(4170..4203)
                     /label=lox5171
                     /bound_moiety="Cre recombinase"
                     /note="Cre-mediated recombination occurs in the 8-bp core
                     sequence (GTACACAT). lox5171 sites are compatible with each
                     other, but incompatible with loxP or loxN sites (Lee and
                     Saito, 1988)."
     misc_feature    4215..4803
                     /label=WPRE
                     /note="woodchuck hepatitis virus posttranscriptional
                     regulatory element"
     primer_bind     complement(4268..4288)
                     /label=WPRE-R
                     /note="WPRE, reverse primer"
     CDS             complement(4686..4697)
                     /codon_start=1
                     /product="Factor Xa recognition and cleavage site"
                     /label=Factor Xa site
                     /translation="IEGR"
     LTR             4894..5127
                     /label=3' LTR (Delta-U3)
                     /note="self-inactivating 3' long terminal repeat (LTR) from
                     HIV-1"
     polyA_signal    5199..5320
                     /label=SV40 poly(A) signal
                     /note="SV40 polyadenylation signal"
     primer_bind     complement(5236..5255)
                     /label=SV40pA-R
                     /note="SV40 polyA, reverse primer"
     primer_bind     5290..5309
                     /label=EBV-rev
                     /note="SV40 polyA terminator, reverse primer"
     rep_origin      5360..5495
                     /label=SV40 ori
                     /note="SV40 origin of replication"
     primer_bind     5422..5441
                     /label=SV40pro-F
                     /note="SV40 promoter/origin, forward primer"
     primer_bind     complement(5515..5534)
                     /label=T7
                     /note="T7 promoter, forward primer"
     promoter        complement(5516..5534)
                     /label=T7 promoter
                     /note="promoter for bacteriophage T7 RNA polymerase"
     primer_bind     complement(5544..5561)
                     /label=M13 Forward
                     /note="In lacZ gene. Also called M13-F20 or M13 (-21)
                     Forward"
     primer_bind     complement(5544..5560)
                     /label=M13 fwd
                     /note="common sequencing primer, one of multiple similar
                     variants"
     primer_bind     complement(5553..5575)
                     /label=M13/pUC Forward
                     /note="In lacZ gene"
     rep_origin      5702..6157
                     /direction=RIGHT
                     /label=f1 ori
                     /note="f1 bacteriophage origin of replication; arrow
                     indicates direction of (+) strand synthesis"
     primer_bind     complement(5789..5808)
                     /label=F1ori-R
                     /note="F1 origin, reverse primer"
     primer_bind     5999..6020
                     /label=F1ori-F
                     /note="F1 origin, forward primer"
     promoter        6183..6287
                     /gene="bla"
                     /label=AmpR promoter
     CDS             6288..7148
                     /codon_start=1
                     /gene="bla"
                     /product="beta-lactamase"
                     /label=AmpR
                     /note="confers resistance to ampicillin, carbenicillin, and
                     related antibiotics"
                     /translation="MSIQHFRVALIPFFAAFCLPVFAHPETLVKVKDAEDQLGARVGYI
                     ELDLNSGKILESFRPEERFPMMSTFKVLLCGAVLSRIDAGQEQLGRRIHYSQNDLVEYS
                     PVTEKHLTDGMTVRELCSAAITMSDNTAANLLLTTIGGPKELTAFLHNMGDHVTRLDRW
                     EPELNEAIPNDERDTTMPVAMATTLRKLLTGELLTLASRQQLIDWMEADKVAGPLLRSA
                     LPAGWFIADKSGAGERGSRGIIAALGPDGKPSRIVVIYTTGSQATMDERNRQIAEIGAS
                     LIKHW"
     primer_bind     complement(6506..6525)
                     /label=Amp-R
                     /note="Ampicillin resistance gene, reverse primer"
     rep_origin      7319..7907
                     /direction=RIGHT
                     /label=ori
                     /note="high-copy-number ColE1/pMB1/pBR322/pUC origin of
                     replication"
     primer_bind     7808..7827
                     /label=pBR322ori-F
                     /note="pBR322 origin, forward primer"
     primer_bind     8061..8078
                     /label=L4440
                     /note="L4440 vector, forward primer"
     protein_bind    8195..8216
                     /label=CAP binding site
                     /bound_moiety="E. coli catabolite activator protein"
                     /note="CAP binding activates transcription in the presence
                     of cAMP."
     promoter        8231..8261
                     /label=lac promoter
                     /note="promoter for the E. coli lac operon"
     protein_bind    8269..8285
                     /label=lac operator
                     /bound_moiety="lac repressor encoded by lacI"
                     /note="The lac repressor binds to the lac operator to
                     inhibit transcription in E. coli. This inhibition can be
                     relieved by adding lactose or
                     isopropyl-beta-D-thiogalactopyranoside (IPTG)."
     primer_bind     8274..8296
                     /label=M13/pUC Reverse
                     /note="In lacZ gene"
     primer_bind     8293..8309
                     /label=M13 rev
                     /note="common sequencing primer, one of multiple similar
                     variants"
     primer_bind     8293..8309
                     /label=M13 Reverse
                     /note="In lacZ gene. Also called M13-rev"
     primer_bind     8328..8348
                     /label=T3
                     /note="T3 promoter, forward primer"
     promoter        8330..8348
                     /label=T3 promoter
                     /note="promoter for bacteriophage T3 RNA polymerase"
ORIGIN
        1 agcttaatgt agtcttatgc aatactcttg tagtcttgca acatggtaac gatgagttag
       61 caacatgcct tacaaggaga gaaaaagcac cgtgcatgcc gattggtgga agtaaggtgg
      121 tacgatcgtg ccttattagg aaggcaacag acgggtctga catggattgg acgaaccact
      181 gaattgccgc attgcagaga tattgtattt aagtgcctag ctcgatacat aaacgggtct
      241 ctctggttag accagatctg agcctgggag ctctctggct aactagggaa cccactgctt
      301 aagcctcaat aaagcttgcc ttgagtgctt caagtagtgt gtgcccgtct gttgtgtgac
      361 tctggtaact agagatccct cagacccttt tagtcagtgt ggaaaatctc tagcagtggc
      421 gcccgaacag ggacttgaaa gcgaaaggga aaccagagga gctctctcga cgcaggactc
      481 ggcttgctga agcgcgcacg gcaagaggcg aggggcggcg actggtgagt acgccaaaaa
      541 ttttgactag cggaggctag aaggagagag atgggtgcga gagcgtcagt attaagcggg
      601 ggagaattag atcgcgatgg gaaaaaattc ggttaaggcc agggggaaag aaaaaatata
      661 aattaaaaca tatagtatgg gcaagcaggg agctagaacg attcgcagtt aatcctggcc
      721 tgttagaaac atcagaaggc tgtagacaaa tactgggaca gctacaacca tcccttcaga
      781 caggatcaga agaacttaga tcattatata atacagtagc aaccctctat tgtgtgcatc
      841 aaaggataga gataaaagac accaaggaag ctttagacaa gatagaggaa gagcaaaaca
      901 aaagtaagac caccgcacag caagcggccg ctgatcttca gacctggagg aggagatatg
      961 agggacaatt ggagaagtga attatataaa tataaagtag taaaaattga accattagga
     1021 gtagcaccca ccaaggcaaa gagaagagtg gtgcagagag aaaaaagagc agtgggaata
     1081 ggagctttgt tccttgggtt cttgggagca gcaggaagca ctatgggcgc agcgtcaatg
     1141 acgctgacgg tacaggccag acaattattg tctggtatag tgcagcagca gaacaatttg
     1201 ctgagggcta ttgaggcgca acagcatctg ttgcaactca cagtctgggg catcaagcag
     1261 ctccaggcaa gaatcctggc tgtggaaaga tacctaaagg atcaacagct cctggggatt
     1321 tggggttgct ctggaaaact catttgcacc actgctgtgc cttggaatgc tagttggagt
     1381 aataaatctc tggaacagat ttggaatcac acgacctgga tggagtggga cagagaaatt
     1441 aacaattaca caagcttaat acactcctta attgaagaat cgcaaaacca gcaagaaaag
     1501 aatgaacaag aattattgga attagataaa tgggcaagtt tgtggaattg gtttaacata
     1561 acaaattggc tgtggtatat aaaattattc ataatgatag taggaggctt ggtaggttta
     1621 agaatagttt ttgctgtact ttctatagtg aatagagtta ggcagggata ttcaccatta
     1681 tcgtttcaga cccacctccc aaccccgagg ggacccgaca ggcccgaagg aatagaagaa
     1741 gaaggtggag agagagacag agacagatcc attcgattag tgaacggatc ggcactgcgt
     1801 gcgccaattc tgcagacaaa tggcagtatt catccacaat tttaaaagaa aaggggggat
     1861 tggggggtac agtgcagggg aaagaatagt agacataata gcaacagaca tacaaactaa
     1921 agaattacaa aaacaaatta caaaaattca aaattttcgg gtttattaca gggacagcag
     1981 agatccagtt tggttaatta acgataactt cgtataatgt gtactatacg aagttatctc
     2041 gagattaacc cgtgtcggct ccagatctgg cctccgcgcc gggttttggc gcctcccgcg
     2101 ggcgcccccc tcctcacggc gagcgctgcc acgtcagacg aagggcgcag cgagcgtcct
     2161 gatccttccg cccggacgct caggacagcg gcccgctgct cataagactc ggccttagaa
     2221 ccccagtatc agcagaagga cattttagga cgggacttgg gtgactctag ggcactggtt
     2281 ttctttccag agagcggaac aggcgaggaa aagtagtccc ttctcggcga ttctgcggag
     2341 ggatctccgt ggggcggtga acgccgatga ttatataagg acgcgccggg tgtggcacag
     2401 ctagttccgt cgcagccggg atttgggtcg cggttcttgt ttgtggatcg ctgtgatcgt
     2461 cacttggtga gtagcgggct gctgggctgg ccggggcttt cgtggccgcc gggccgctcg
     2521 gtgggacgga agcgtgtgga gagaccgcca agggctgtag tctgggtccg cgagcaaggt
     2581 tgccctgaac tgggggttgg ggggagcgca gcaaaatggc ggctgttccc gagtcttgaa
     2641 tggaagacgc ttgtgaggcg ggctgtgagg tcgttgaaac aaggtggggg gcatggtggg
     2701 cggcaagaac ccaaggtctt gaggccttcg ctaatgcggg aaagctctta ttcgggtgag
     2761 atgggctggg gcaccatctg gggaccctga cgtgaagttt gtcactgact ggagaactcg
     2821 gtttgtcgtc tgttgcgggg gcggcagtta tggcggtgcc gttgggcagt gcacccgtac
     2881 ctttgggagc gcgcgccctc gtcgtgtcgt gacgtcaccc gttctgttgg cttataatgc
     2941 agggtggggc cacctgccgg taggtgtgcg gtaggctttt ctccgtcgca ggacgcaggg
     3001 ttcgggccta gggtaggctc tcctgaatcg acaggcgccg gacctctggt gaggggaggg
     3061 ataagtgagg cgtcagtttc tttggtcggt tttatgtacc tatcttctta agtagctgaa
     3121 gctccggttt tgaactatgc gctcggggtt ggcgagtgtg ttttgtgaag ttttttaggc
     3181 accttttgaa atgtaatcat ttgggtcaat atgtaatttt cagtgttaga ctagtaaatt
     3241 gtccgctaaa ttctggccgt ttttggcttt tttgttagac gaagcttggg ctgcaggtcc
     3301 gatccaccgg tatggccctg tccaacaagt tcatcggcga cgacatgaag atgacctacc
     3361 acatggacgg ctgcgtgaac ggccactact tcaccgtgaa gggcgagggc agcggcaagc
     3421 cctacgaggg cacccagacc tccaccttca aggtgaccat ggccaacggc ggccccctgg
     3481 ccttctcctt cgacatcctg tccaccgtgt tcatgtacgg caaccgctgc ttcaccgcct
     3541 accccaccag catgcccgac tacttcaagc aggccttccc cgacggcatg tcctacgaga
     3601 gaaccttcac ctacgaggac ggcggcgtgg ccaccgccag ctgggagatc agcctgaagg
     3661 gcaactgctt cgagcacaag tccaccttcc acggcgtgaa cttccccgcc gacggccccg
     3721 tgatggccaa gaagaccacc ggctgggacc cctccttcga gaagatgacc gtgtgcgacg
     3781 gcatcttgaa gggcgacgtg accgccttcc tgatgctgca gggcggcggc aactacagat
     3841 gccagttcca cacctcctac aagaccaaga agcccgtgac catgcccccc aaccacgtgg
     3901 tggagcaccg catcgccaga accgacctgg acaagggcgg caacagcgtg cagctgaccg
     3961 agcacgccgt ggcccacatc acctccgtgg tgcccttcgt gtacaaggga tctggagcaa
     4021 caaacttctc actactcaaa caagcaggtg acgtggagga gaatcccggg ccttctagag
     4081 gatccggctc cggcgagggc aggggaagtc tactaacatg cggggacgtg gaggaaaatc
     4141 ccggcccagc tagcgtgtga tcagaattca taacttcgta taatgtgtac tatacgaagt
     4201 tatgtcgact cgacaatcaa cctctggatt acaaaatttg tgaaagattg actggtattc
     4261 ttaactatgt tgctcctttt acgctatgtg gatacgctgc tttaatgcct ttgtatcatg
     4321 ctattgcttc ccgtatggct ttcattttct cctccttgta taaatcctgg ttgctgtctc
     4381 tttatgagga gttgtggccc gttgtcaggc aacgtggcgt ggtgtgcact gtgtttgctg
     4441 acgcaacccc cactggttgg ggcattgcca ccacctgtca gctcctttcc gggactttcg
     4501 ctttccccct ccctattgcc acggcggaac tcatcgccgc ctgccttgcc cgctgctgga
     4561 caggggctcg gctgttgggc actgacaatt ccgtggtgtt gtcggggaag ctgacgtcct
     4621 ttccatggct gctcgcctgt gttgccacct ggattctgcg cgggacgtcc ttctgctacg
     4681 tcccttcggc cctcaatcca gcggaccttc cttcccgcgg cctgctgccg gctctgcggc
     4741 ctcttccgca tcttcgcctt cgccctcaga cgagtcggat ctccctttgg gccgcctccc
     4801 cgcctggaat taattcgagc tcggtacctt taagaccaat gacttacaag gcagctgtag
     4861 atcttagcca ctttttaaaa gaaaaggggg gactggaagg gctacgtaac tcccaacgaa
     4921 gacaagatct gctttttgct tgtactgggt ctctctggtt agaccagatc tgagcctggg
     4981 agctctctgg ctaactaggg aacccactgc ttaagcctca ataaagcttg ccttgagtgc
     5041 ttcaagtagt gtgtgcccgt ctgttgtgtg actctggtaa ctagagatcc ctcagaccct
     5101 tttagtcagt gtggaaaatc tctagcagta gtagttcatg tcatcttatt attcagtatt
     5161 tataacttgc aaagaaatga atatcagaga gtgagaggaa cttgtttatt gcagcttata
     5221 atggttacaa ataaagcaat agcatcacaa atttcacaaa taaagcattt ttttcactgc
     5281 attctagttg tggtttgtcc aaactcatca atgtatctta tcatgtctgg ctctagctat
     5341 cccgccccta actccgccca tcccgcccct aactccgccc agttccgccc attctccgcc
     5401 ccatggctga ctaatttttt ttatttatgc agaggccgag gccgcctcgg cctctgagct
     5461 attccagaag tagtgaggag gcttttttgg aggcctaggg acgtacccaa ttcgccctat
     5521 agtgagtcgt attacgcgcg ctcactggcc gtcgttttac aacgtcgtga ctgggaaaac
     5581 cctggcgtta cccaacttaa tcgccttgca gcacatcccc ctttcgccag ctggcgtaat
     5641 agcgaagagg cccgcaccga tcgcccttcc caacagttgc gcagcctgaa tggcgaatgg
     5701 gnnnnnnnnn nnnnnnnnnn nnnnnnnnnn nnnnnnnnnn nnnnnnnnnn nnnnnnnnnn
     5761 nnnnnnnnnn nnnnnnnnnn nnnnnnnnnn nnnnnnnnnn nnnnnnnnnn nnnnnnnnnn
     5821 nnnnncnnnn nnnnnnnnnn nnnnnnnnnn nnnnnnnnnn nnnnnnnnnn nnnnnnnnnn
     5881 nnnnnnnnnn nnnnnnnnnn nnnnnnnnnn nnnnnnnann nnnnnnnnnn nnnnnnnnnn
     5941 nnnnnnnnnn nnnnnnnnnn nnnnnnncct ttgacgttgg agtccacgtt ctttaatagt
     6001 ggactcttgt tccaaactgg aacaacactc aaccctatct cggtctattc ttttgattta
     6061 taagggattt tgccgatttc ggcctattgg ttaaaaaatg agctgattta acaaaaattt
     6121 aacgcgaatt ttaacaaaat attaacgctt acaatttagg tggcactttt cggggaaatg
     6181 tgcgcggaac ccctatttgt ttatttttct aaatacattc aaatatgtat ccgctcatga
     6241 gacaataacc ctgataaatg cttcaataat attgaaaaag gaagagtatg agtattcaac
     6301 atttccgtgt cgcccttatt cccttttttg cggcattttg ccttcctgtt tttgctcacc
     6361 cagaaacgct ggtgaaagta aaagatgctg aagatcagtt gggtgcacga gtgggttaca
     6421 tcgaactgga tctcaacagc ggtaagatcc ttgagagttt tcgccccgaa gaacgttttc
     6481 caatgatgag cacttttaaa gttctgctat gtggcgcggt attatcccgt attgacgccg
     6541 ggcaagagca actcggtcgc cgcatacact attctcagaa tgacttggtt gagtactcac
     6601 cagtcacaga aaagcatctt acggatggca tgacagtaag agaattatgc agtgctgcca
     6661 taaccatgag tgataacact gcggccaact tacttctgac aacgatcgga ggaccgaagg
     6721 agctaaccgc ttttttgcac aacatggggg atcatgtaac tcgccttgat cgttgggaac
     6781 cggagctgaa tgaagccata ccaaacgacg agcgtgacac cacgatgcct gtagcaatgg
     6841 caacaacgtt gcgcaaacta ttaactggcg aactacttac tctagcttcc cggcaacaat
     6901 taatagactg gatggaggcg gataaagttg caggaccact tctgcgctcg gcccttccgg
     6961 ctggctggtt tattgctgat aaatctggag ccggtgagcg tgggtctcgc ggtatcattg
     7021 cagcactggg gccagatggt aagccctccc gtatcgtagt tatctacacg acggggagtc
     7081 aggcaactat ggatgaacga aatagacaga tcgctgagat aggtgcctca ctgattaagc
     7141 attggtaact gtcagaccaa gtttactcat atatacttta gattgattta aaacttcatt
     7201 tttaatttaa aaggatctag gtgaagatcc tttttgataa tctcatgacc aaaatccctt
     7261 aacgtgagtt ttcgttccac tgagcgtcag accccgtaga aaagatcaaa ggatcttctt
     7321 gagatccttt ttttctgcgc gtaatctgct gcttgcaaac aaaaaaacca ccgctaccag
     7381 cggtggtttg tttgccggat caagagctac caactctttt tccgaaggta actggcttca
     7441 gcagagcgca gataccaaat actgttcttc tagtgtagcc gtagttaggc caccacttca
     7501 agaactctgt agcaccgcct acatacctcg ctctgctaat cctgttacca gtggctgctg
     7561 ccagtggcga taagtcgtgt cttaccgggt tggactcaag acgatagtta ccggataagg
     7621 cgcagcggtc gggctgaacg gggggttcgt gcacacagcc cagcttggag cgaacgacct
     7681 acaccgaact gagataccta cagcgtgagc tatgagaaag cgccacgctt cccgaaggga
     7741 gaaaggcgga caggtatccg gtaagcggca gggtcggaac aggagagcgc acgagggagc
     7801 ttccaggggg aaacgcctgg tatctttata gtcctgtcgg gtttcgccac ctctcacttg
     7861 agcgtcgatt tttgtgatgc tcgtcagggg ggcggagcct atggaaaaac gccagcaacg
     7921 cggccttttt acggttcctg gccttttgct ggccttttgc tcacatgttc tttcctgcgt
     7981 tatcccctga ttctgtggat aaccgtatta ccgcctttga gtgagctgat accgctcgcc
     8041 gcagccgaac gaccgagcgc agcgagtcag tgagcgagga agcggaagag cgcccaatac
     8101 gcaaaccgcc tctccccgcg cgttggccga ttcattaatg cagctggcac gacaggtttc
     8161 ccgactggaa agcgggcagt gagcgcaacg caattaatgt gagttagctc actcattagg
     8221 caccccaggc tttacacttt atgcttccgg ctcgtatgtt gtgtggaatt gtgagcggat
     8281 aacaatttca cacaggaaac agctatgacc atgattacgc caagcgcgca attaaccctc
     8341 actaaaggga acaaaagctg gagctgca
//
