Features (pLannotate 1.2.2; 28 found; start..end, strand, type, name):
      8..229     +  promoter       RSV promoter: Rous sarcoma virus enhancer/promoter
    236..413     +  LTR            5' LTR (truncated): truncated 5' long terminal repeat (LTR) from HIV-1
    457..582     +  misc_feature   HIV-1 Ψ: packaging signal of human immunodeficiency virus type 1
    566..929     +  CDS            HIV-1 gag (fragment): gag protein from human immunodeficiency virus 1; gag
   1075..1308    +  misc_feature   RRE: The Rev response element (RRE) of HIV-1 allows for Rev-dependent mRNA export from the nucleus to the cytoplasm.
   1685..1785    +  CDS            Rev (fragment): human immunodeficiency virus 1 (HIV-1) Rev protein; rev; enhances nuclear export of unspliced and incompletely spliced viral mRNAs
   1835..1952    +  misc_feature   cPPT/CTS: central polypurine tract and central termination sequence of HIV-1
   1999..2032    -  protein_bind   lox5171: Cre-mediated recombination occurs in the 8-bp core sequence (GTACACAT). lox5171 sites are compatible with each other, but incompatible with loxP or loxN sites (Lee and Saito, 1988). Cre recombinase
   2064..3275    +  promoter       UbC promoter: human ubiquitin C promoter
   3307..3993    +  CDS            AmCyan1: Anemonia majano cyan fluorescent protein mammalian codon-optimized
   4090..4142    +  CDS            T2A (fragment): 2A peptide from Thosea asigna virus capsid protein Eukaryotic ribosomes fail to insert a peptide bond between the Gly and Pro residues, yielding separate polypeptides.
   4165..4198    -  protein_bind   lox5171: Cre-mediated recombination occurs in the 8-bp core sequence (GTACACAT). lox5171 sites are compatible with each other, but incompatible with loxP or loxN sites (Lee and Saito, 1988). Cre recombinase
   4210..4798    +  misc_feature   WPRE: woodchuck hepatitis virus posttranscriptional regulatory element
   4819..4956    +  CDS            nef (fragment): NEF_HV1LA - Experimental evidence at protein level: Swiss-Prot protein existence level 1. Extracellular Nef protein targets CD4(+) T-lymphocytes for apoptosis by interacting with CXCR4 surface receptors. From Human immunodeficiency virus type 1 group M subtype B (isolate Lai) (HIV-1).
   4942..5122    +  LTR            5' LTR (truncated): truncated 5' long terminal repeat (LTR) from HIV-1
   5194..5315    +  polyA_signal   SV40 poly(A) signal: SV40 polyadenylation signal
   5355..5490    +  rep_origin     SV40 ori: SV40 origin of replication
   5511..5529    -  promoter       T7 promoter: promoter for bacteriophage T7 RNA polymerase
   5537..5692    +  CDS            lacZα (fragment): LacZα fragment of β-galactosidase; lacZ fragment
   5700..6155    +  rep_origin     f1 ori (sequence partly withheld): f1 bacteriophage origin of replication; arrow indicates direction of (+) strand synthesis
   6184..6288    +  promoter       AmpR promoter: bla
   6289..7149    +  CDS            AmpR: β-lactamase; bla; confers resistance to ampicillin, carbenicillin, and related antibiotics
   7320..7908    +  rep_origin     ori: high-copy-number ColE1/pMB1/pBR322/pUC origin of replication
   8091..8183    +  CDS            lacI (fragment): lac repressor; lacI; The lac repressor binds to the lac operator to inhibit transcription in E. coli. This inhibition can be relieved by adding lactose or isopropyl-β-D-thiogalactopyranoside (IPTG).
   8196..8217    +  protein_bind   CAP binding site: CAP binding activates transcription in the presence of cAMP. E. coli catabolite activator protein
   8232..8262    +  promoter       lac promoter: promoter for the E. coli lac operon
   8270..8286    +  protein_bind   lac operator: The lac repressor binds to the lac operator to inhibit transcription in E. coli. This inhibition can be relieved by adding lactose or isopropyl-β-D-thiogalactopyranoside (IPTG). lac repressor encoded by lacI
   8331..8349    +  promoter       T3 promoter: promoter for bacteriophage T3 RNA polymerase
>Addgene plasmid #48974 | pUltra-Smurf | depositor full sequence | sequence record 71902 | pUltra-Smurf sequence 8369 bps
AGCTTAATGTAGTCTTATGCAATACTCTTGTAGTCTTGCAACATGGTAACGATGAGTTAGCAACATGCCT
TACAAGGAGAGAAAAAGCACCGTGCATGCCGATTGGTGGAAGTAAGGTGGTACGATCGTGCCTTATTAGG
AAGGCAACAGACGGGTCTGACATGGATTGGACGAACCACTGAATTGCCGCATTGCAGAGATATTGTATTT
AAGTGCCTAGCTCGATACAATAAACGGGTCTCTCTGGTTAGACCAGATCTGAGCCTGGCTCTCTGGCTAA
CTAGGGAACCCACTGCTTAAGCCTCAATAAAGCTTGCCTTGAGTGCTTCAAGTAGTGTGTGCCCGTCTGT
TGTGTGACTCTGGTAACTAGAGATCCCTCAGACCCTTTTAGTCAGTGTGGAAAATCTCTAGCAGTGGCGC
CCGAACAGGGACCTGAAAGCGAAAGGGAAACCAGAGCTCTCTCGACGCAGGACTCGGCTTGCTGAAGCGC
GCACGGCAAGAGGCGAGGGGCGGCGACTGGTGAGTACGCCAAAAATTTTGACTAGCGGAGGCTAGAAGGA
GAGAGATGGGTGCGAGAGCGTCAGTATTAAGCGGGGGAGAATTAGATCGCGATGGGAAAAAATTCGGTTA
AGGCCAGGGGGAAAGAAAAAATATAAATTAAAACATATAGTATGGGCAAGCAGGGAGCTAGAACGATTCG
CAGTTAATCCTGGCCTGTTAGAAACATCAGAAGGCTGTAGACAAATACTGGGACAGCTACAACCATCCCT
TCAGACAGGATCAGAAGAACTTAGATCATTATATAATACAGTAGCAACCCTCTATTGTGTGCATCAAAGG
ATAGAGATAAAAGACACCAAGGAAGCTTTAGACAAGATAGAGGAAGAGCAAAACAAAAGTAAGACCACCG
CACAGCAAGCGGCCGCTGATCTTCAGACCTGGAGGAGGAGATATGAGGGACAATTGGAGAAGTGAATTAT
ATAAATATAAAGTAGTAAAAATTGAACCATTAGGAGTAGCACCCACCAAGGCAAAGAGAAGAGTGGTGCA
GAGAGAAAAAAGAGCAGTGGGAATAGGAGCTTTGTTCCTTGGGTTCTTGGGAGCAGCAGGAAGCACTATG
GGCGCAGCGTCAATGACGCTGACGGTACAGGCCAGACAATTATTGTCTGGTATAGTGCAGCAGCAGAACA
ATTTGCTGAGGGCTATTGAGGCGCAACAGCATCTGTTGCAACTCACAGTCTGGGGCATCAAGCAGCTCCA
GGCAAGAATCCTGGCTGTGGAAAGATACCTAAAGGATCAACAGCTCCTGGGGATTTGGGGTTGCTCTGGA
AAACTCATTTGCACCACTGCTGTGCCTTGGAATGCTAGTTGGAGTAATAAATCTCTGGAACAGATTTGGA
ATCACACGACCTGGATGGAGTGGGACAGAGAAATTAACAATTACACAAGCTTAATACACTCCTTAATTGA
AGAATCGCAAAACCAGCAAGAAAAGAATGAACAAGAATTATTGGAATTAGATAAATGGGCAAGTTTGTGG
AATTGGTTTAACATAACAAATTGGCTGTGGTATATAAAATTATTCATAATGATAGTAGGAGGCTTGGTAG
GTTTAAGAATAGTTTTTGCTGTACTTTCTATAGTGAATAGAGTTAGGCAGGGATATTCACCATTATCGTT
TCAGACCCACCTCCCAACCCCGAGGGGACCCGACAGGCCCGAAGGAATAGAAGAAGAAGGTGGAGAGAGA
GACAGAGACAGATCCATTCGATTAGTGAACGGATCGGCACTGCGTGCGCCAATTCTGCAGACAAATGGCA
GTATTCATCCACAATTTTAAAAGAAAAGGGGGGATTGGGGGGTACAGTGCAGGGGAAAGAATAGTAGACA
TAATAGCAACAGACATACAAACTAAAGAATTACAAAAACAAATTACAAAAATTCAAAATTTTCGGGTTTA
TTACAGGGACAGCAGAGATCCAGTTTGGTTAATTAACGATAACTTCGTATAATGTGTACTATACGAAGTT
ATCTCGAGATTAACCCGTGTCGGCTCCAGATCTGGCCTCCGCGCCGGGTTTTGGCGCCTCCCGCGGGCGC
CCCCCTCCTCACGGCGAGCGCTGCCACGTCAGACGAAGGGCGCAGCGAGCGTCCTGATCCTTCCGCCCGG
ACGCTCAGGACAGCGGCCCGCTGCTCATAAGACTCGGCCTTAGAACCCCAGTATCAGCAGAAGGACATTT
TAGGACGGGACTTGGGTGACTCTAGGGCACTGGTTTTCTTTCCAGAGAGCGGAACAGGCGAGGAAAAGTA
GTCCCTTCTCGGCGATTCTGCGGAGGGATCTCCGTGGGGCGGTGAACGCCGATGATTATATAAGGACGCG
CCGGGTGTGGCACAGCTAGTTCCGTCGCAGCCGGGATTTGGGTCGCGGTTCTTGTTTGTGGATCGCTGTG
ATCGTCACTTGGTGAGTAGCGGGCTGCTGGGCTGGCCGGGGCTTTCGTGGCCGCCGGGCCGCTCGGTGGG
ACGGAAGCGTGTGGAGAGACCGCCAAGGGCTGTAGTCTGGGTCCGCGAGCAAGGTTGCCCTGAACTGGGG
GTTGGGGGGAGCGCAGCAAAATGGCGGCTGTTCCCGAGTCTTGAATGGAAGACGCTTGTGAGGCGGGCTG
TGAGGTCGTTGAAACAAGGTGGGGGGCATGGTGGGCGGCAAGAACCCAAGGTCTTGAGGCCTTCGCTAAT
GCGGGAAAGCTCTTATTCGGGTGAGATGGGCTGGGGCACCATCTGGGGACCCTGACGTGAAGTTTGTCAC
TGACTGGAGAACTCGGTTTGTCGTCTGTTGCGGGGGCGGCAGTTATGGCGGTGCCGTTGGGCAGTGCACC
CGTACCTTTGGGAGCGCGCGCCCTCGTCGTGTCGTGACGTCACCCGTTCTGTTGGCTTATAATGCAGGGT
GGGGCCACCTGCCGGTAGGTGTGCGGTAGGCTTTTCTCCGTCGCAGGACGCAGGGTTCGGGCCTAGGGTA
GGCTCTCCTGAATCGACAGGCGCCGGACCTCTGGTGAGGGGAGGGATAAGTGAGGCGTCAGTTTCTTTGG
TCGGTTTTATGTACCTATCTTCTTAAGTAGCTGAAGCTCCGGTTTTGAACTATGCGCTCGGGGTTGGCGA
GTGTGTTTTGTGAAGTTTTTTAGGCACCTTTTGAAATGTAATCATTTGGGTCAATATGTAATTTTCAGTG
TTAGACTAGTAAATTGTCCGCTAAATTCTGGCCGTTTTTGGCTTTTTTGTTAGACGAAGCTTGGGCTGCA
GGTCCGATCCACCGGTATGGCCCTGTCCAACAAGTTCATCGGCGACGACATGAAGATGACCTACCACATG
GACGGCTGCGTGAACGGCCACTACTTCACCGTGAAGGGCGAGGGCAGCGGCAAGCCCTACGAGGGCACCC
AGACCTCCACCTTCAAGGTGACCATGGCCAACGGCGGCCCCCTGGCCTTCTCCTTCGACATCCTGTCCAC
CGTGTTCATGTACGGCAACCGCTGCTTCACCGCCTACCCCACCAGCATGCCCGACTACTTCAAGCAGGCC
TTCCCCGACGGCATGTCCTACGAGAGAACCTTCACCTACGAGGACGGCGGCGTGGCCACCGCCAGCTGGG
AGATCAGCCTGAAGGGCAACTGCTTCGAGCACAAGTCCACCTTCCACGGCGTGAACTTCCCCGCCGACGG
CCCCGTGATGGCCAAGAAGACCACCGGCTGGGACCCCTCCTTCGAGAAGATGACCGTGTGCGACGGCATC
TTGAAGGGCGACGTGACCGCCTTCCTGATGCTGCAGGGCGGCGGCAACTACAGATGCCAGTTCCACACCT
CCTACAAGACCAAGAAGCCCGTGACCATGCCCCCCAACCACGTGGTGGAGCACCGCATCGCCAGAACCGA
CCTGGACAAGGGCGGCAACAGCGTGCAGCTGACCGAGCACGCCGTGGCCCACATCACCTCCGTGGTGCCC
TTCGTGTACAAGGGATCTGGAGCAACAAACTTCTCACTACTCAAACAAGCAGGTGACGTGGAGGAGAATC
CCGGGCCTTCTAGAGGATCCGGCTCCGGCGAGGGCAGGGGAAGTCTACTAACATGCGGGGACGTGGAGGA
AAATCCCGGCCCAGCTAGCGTGTGATCAGAATTCATAACTTCGTATAATGTGTACTATACGAAGTTATGT
CGACTCGACAATCAACCTCTGGATTACAAAATTTGTGAAAGATTGACTGGTATTCTTAACTATGTTGCTC
CTTTTACGCTATGTGGATACGCTGCTTTAATGCCTTTGTATCATGCTATTGCTTCCCGTATGGCTTTCAT
TTTCTCCTCCTTGTATAAATCCTGGTTGCTGTCTCTTTATGAGGAGTTGTGGCCCGTTGTCAGGCAACGT
GGCGTGGTGTGCACTGTGTTTGCTGACGCAACCCCCACTGGTTGGGGCATTGCCACCACCTGTCAGCTCC
TTTCCGGGACTTTCGCTTTCCCCCTCCCTATTGCCACGGCGGAACTCATCGCCGCCTGCCTTGCCCGCTG
CTGGACAGGGGCTCGGCTGTTGGGCACTGACAATTCCGTGGTGTTGTCGGGGAAGCTGACGTCCTTTCCA
TGGCTGCTCGCCTGTGTTGCCACCTGGATTCTGCGCGGGACGTCCTTCTGCTACGTCCCTTCGGCCCTCA
ATCCAGCGGACCTTCCTTCCCGCGGCCTGCTGCCGGCTCTGCGGCCTCTTCCGCATCTTCGCCTTCGCCC
TCAGACGAGTCGGATCTCCCTTTGGGCCGCCTCCCCGCCTGGAATTAATTCGAGCTCGGTACCTTTAAGA
CCAATGACTTACAAGGCAGCTGTAGATCTTAGCCACTTTTTAAAAGAAAAGGGGGGACTGGAAGGGCTAC
GTAACTCCCAACGAAGACAAGATCTGCTTTTTGCTTGTACTGGGTCTCTCTGGTTAGACCAGATCTGAGC
CTGGGAGCTCTCTGGCTAACTAGGGAACCCACTGCTTAAGCCTCAATAAAGCTTGCCTTGAGTGCTTCAA
GTAGTGTGTGCCCGTCTGTTGTGTGACTCTGGTAACTAGAGATCCCTCAGACCCTTTTAGTCAGTGTGGA
AAATCTCTAGCAGTAGTAGTTCATGTCATCTTATTATTCAGTATTTATAACTTGCAAAGAAATGAATATC
AGAGAGTGAGAGGAACTTGTTTATTGCAGCTTATAATGGTTACAAATAAAGCAATAGCATCACAAATTTC
ACAAATAAAGCATTTTTTTCACTGCATTCTAGTTGTGGTTTGTCCAAACTCATCAATGTATCTTATCATG
TCTGGCTCTAGCTATCCCGCCCCTAACTCCGCCCATCCCGCCCCTAACTCCGCCCAGTTCCGCCCATTCT
CCGCCCCATGGCTGACTAATTTTTTTTATTTATGCAGAGGCCGAGGCCGCCTCGGCCTCTGAGCTATTCC
AGAAGTAGTGAGGAGGCTTTTTTGGAGGCCTAGGGACGTACCCAATTCGCCCTATAGTGAGTCGTATTAC
GCGCGCTCACTGGCCGTCGTTTTACAACGTCGTGACTGGGAAAACCCTGGCGTTACCCAACTTAATCGCC
TTGCAGCACATCCCCCTTTCGCCAGCTGGCGTAATAGCGAAGAGGCCCGCACCGATCGCCCTTCCCAACA
GTTGCGCAGCCTGAATGGCGAATGGCGCG
[124 nt withheld, positions 5700-5823]
C
[91 nt withheld, positions 5825-5915]
A
[49 nt withheld, positions 5917-5965]
CCTTTGACGTTGGAGTCCACGTTCTTTAATAGTGGACTCTTGTTCCAAACTGGAACAACACTCAACCCTA
TCTCGGTCTATTCTTTTGATTTATAAGGGATTTTGCCGATTTCGGCCTATTGGTTAAAAAATGAGCTGAT
TTAACAAAAATTTAACGCGAATTTTAACAAAATATTAACGTTTACAATTTCCCAGGTGGCACTTTTCGGG
GAAATGTGCGCGGAACCCCTATTTGTTTATTTTTCTAAATACATTCAAATATGTATCCGCTCATGAGACA
ATAACCCTGATAAATGCTTCAATAATATTGAAAAAGGAAGAGTATGAGTATTCAACATTTCCGTGTCGCC
CTTATTCCCTTTTTTGCGGCATTTTGCCTTCCTGTTTTTGCTCACCCAGAAACGCTGGTGAAAGTAAAAG
ATGCTGAAGATCAGTTGGGTGCACGAGTGGGTTACATCGAACTGGATCTCAACAGCGGTAAGATCCTTGA
GAGTTTTCGCCCCGAAGAACGTTTTCCAATGATGAGCACTTTTAAAGTTCTGCTATGTGGCGCGGTATTA
TCCCGTATTGACGCCGGGCAAGAGCAACTCGGTCGCCGCATACACTATTCTCAGAATGACTTGGTTGAGT
ACTCACCAGTCACAGAAAAGCATCTTACGGATGGCATGACAGTAAGAGAATTATGCAGTGCTGCCATAAC
CATGAGTGATAACACTGCGGCCAACTTACTTCTGACAACGATCGGAGGACCGAAGGAGCTAACCGCTTTT
TTGCACAACATGGGGGATCATGTAACTCGCCTTGATCGTTGGGAACCGGAGCTGAATGAAGCCATACCAA
ACGACGAGCGTGACACCACGATGCCTGTAGCAATGGCAACAACGTTGCGCAAACTATTAACTGGCGAACT
ACTTACTCTAGCTTCCCGGCAACAATTAATAGACTGGATGGAGGCGGATAAAGTTGCAGGACCACTTCTG
CGCTCGGCCCTTCCGGCTGGCTGGTTTATTGCTGATAAATCTGGAGCCGGTGAGCGTGGGTCTCGCGGTA
TCATTGCAGCACTGGGGCCAGATGGTAAGCCCTCCCGTATCGTAGTTATCTACACGACGGGGAGTCAGGC
AACTATGGATGAACGAAATAGACAGATCGCTGAGATAGGTGCCTCACTGATTAAGCATTGGTAACTGTCA
GACCAAGTTTACTCATATATACTTTAGATTGATTTAAAACTTCATTTTTAATTTAAAAGGATCTAGGTGA
AGATCCTTTTTGATAATCTCATGACCAAAATCCCTTAACGTGAGTTTTCGTTCCACTGAGCGTCAGACCC
CGTAGAAAAGATCAAAGGATCTTCTTGAGATCCTTTTTTTCTGCGCGTAATCTGCTGCTTGCAAACAAAA
AAACCACCGCTACCAGCGGTGGTTTGTTTGCCGGATCAAGAGCTACCAACTCTTTTTCCGAAGGTAACTG
GCTTCAGCAGAGCGCAGATACCAAATACTGTCCTTCTAGTGTAGCCGTAGTTAGGCCACCACTTCAAGAA
CTCTGTAGCACCGCCTACATACCTCGCTCTGCTAATCCTGTTACCAGTGGCTGCTGCCAGTGGCGATAAG
TCGTGTCTTACCGGGTTGGACTCAAGACGATAGTTACCGGATAAGGCGCAGCGGTCGGGCTGAACGGGGG
GTTCGTGCACACAGCCCAGCTTGGAGCGAACGACCTACACCGAACTGAGATACCTACAGCGTGAGCTATG
AGAAAGCGCCACGCTTCCCGAAGGGAGAAAGGCGGACAGGTATCCGGTAAGCGGCAGGGTCGGAACAGGA
GAGCGCACGAGGGAGCTTCCAGGGGGAAACGCCTGGTATCTTTATAGTCCTGTCGGGTTTCGCCACCTCT
GACTTGAGCGTCGATTTTTGTGATGCTCGTCAGGGGGGCGGAGCCTATGGAAAAACGCCAGCAACGCGGC
CTTTTTACGGTTCCTGGCCTTTTGCTGGCCTTTTGCTCACATGTTCTTTCCTGCGTTATCCCCTGATTCT
GTGGATAACCGTATTACCGCCTTTGAGTGAGCTGATACCGCTCGCCGCAGCCGAACGACCGAGCGCAGCG
AGTCAGTGAGCGAGGAAGCGGAAGAGCGCCCAATACGCAAACCGCCTCTCCCCGCGCGTTGGCCGATTCA
TTAATGCAGCTGGCACGACAGGTTTCCCGACTGGAAAGCGGGCAGTGAGCGCAACGCAATTAATGTGAGT
TAGCTCACTCATTAGGCACCCCAGGCTTTACACTTTATGCTTCCGGCTCGTATGTTGTGTGGAATTGTGA
GCGGATAACAATTTCACACAGGAAACAGCTATGACCATGATTACGCCAAGCGCGCAATTAACCCTCACTA
AAGGGAACAAAAGCTGGAGCTGCA
