>Addgene plasmid #48974 | pUltra-Smurf | addgene partial sequence | sequence record 73183 | WPRE-R 5'-CATAGCGTAAAAGGAGCAACA-3'
ATTTTGTAATCCAGAGGTTGATTGTCGAGTCGACATAACTTCGTATAGTACACATTATACGAAGTTATGA
ATTCTGATCACACGCTAGCTGGGCCGGGATTTTCCTCCACGTCCCCGCATGTTAGTAGACTTCCCCTGCC
CTCGCCGGAGCCGGATCCTCTAGAAGGCCCGGGATTCTCCTCCACGTCACCTGCTTGTTTGAGTAGTGAG
AAGTTTGTTGCTCCAGATCCCTTGTACACGAAGGGCACCACGGAGGTGATGTGGGCCACGGCGTGCTCGG
TCAGCTGCACGCTGTTGCCGCCCTTGTCCAGGTCGGTTCTGGCGATGCGGTGCTCCACCACGTGGTTGGG
GGGCATGGTCACGGGCTTCTTGGTCTTGTAGGAGGTGTGGAACTGGCATCTGTAGTTGCCGCCGCCCTGC
AGCATCAGGAAGGCGGTCACGTCGCCCTTCAAGATGCCGTCGCACACGGTCATCTTCTCGAAGGAGGGGT
CCCAGCCGGTGGTCTTCTTGGCCATCACGGGGCCGTCGGCGGGGAAGTTCACGCCGTGGAAGGTGGACTT
GTGCTCGAAGCAGTTGCCCTTCAGGCTGATCTCCCAGCTGGCGGTGGCCACGCCGCCGTCCTCGTAGGTG
AAGGTTCTCTCGTAGGACATGCCGTCGGGGAAGGCCTGCTTGAAGTAGTCGGGCATGCTGGTGGGGTAGG
CGGTGAAGCAGCGGTTGCCGTACATGAACACGGTGGACAGGATGTCG
